>Addgene plasmid #240681 | pREC1010-Eco2 | addgene full sequence | sequence record 491548 | Addgene NGS Result
CAACCTGTCCCTTACGAATAGCTCTTCACCCCGAAGGAGTGCCTGCATGCGTGCCACCTGCATGATCCGC
GGCCGCACTCGATCGAAATAATTTTGTTTAACTTTAAGGAGGTTTGGAATGAACCAAATCGTGAAGTTCA
CTGACGACTCTGGCCTGGCGGTTCAAGTTACTCCAGACGATGTTCGCCGTTATATCTGTGAGAACGCTAC
TGAAAAAGAGGTGGGCCTCTTTCTGCAACTCTGTCAGACTCAACGTCTGAATCCGTTTGTGAAAGACGCT
TACCTGGTGAAATACGGCGGTGCTCCAGCTTCTATGATTACTTCCTATCAAGTTTTTAACCGTCGCGCGT
GTCGTGATGCTAACTATGATGGTATCAAATCTGGTGTGGTTGTTCTGCGTGACGGTGATGTTGTGCATAA
ACGTGGTGCTGCGTGCTACAAAAAGGCGGGTGAGGAGCTCATCGGTGGTTGGGCGGAAGTTCGCTTTAAG
GATGGCCGCGAGACTGCGTATGCTGAGGTGGCGCTCGACGACTATTCCACCGGCAAATCTAATTGGGCGA
AAATGCCGGGTGTTATGATCGAAAAATGCGCGAAGGCTGCTGCTTGGCGCCTCGCGTTCCCGGACACTTT
TCAGGGCATGTACGCTGCGGAGGAAATGGATCAAGCGCAACAGCCAGAACAGGTGCGCGCTCAGGCGGAG
CAACCAGTGGATCTCCAGCCAATCCGCGAACTCTTCAAGCCATATTGCGAACACTTCGGCATCACTCCGG
CTGAGGGTATGACTGCTGTTTGTGGTGCGGTGGGCGCTGAAGGCATGCACTCTATGACCGAGCAGCAAGC
TCGCCGTGCTCGCGCTTGGATGGAGGAAGAAATGGCTGCGCCAGCTGTGGAAGCGGAGTATGAGGTTGTT
GACGAGGGCGAGGTGTTTTAAGGATCCAGGAGAATACACATGGCCAGCAGAGGCGTAAACAAGGTTATTC
TCGTTGGTAATCTGGGTCAGGACCCGGAAGTACGCTACATGCCAAATGGTGGCGCAGTTGCCAACATTAC
GCTGGCTACTTCCGAATCCTGGCGTGATAAAGCGACCGGCGAGATGAAAGAGCAGACTGAATGGCACCGC
GTTGTGCTGTTCGGCAAACTGGCAGAAGTGGCCAGCGAATATCTGCGTAAAGGTTCTCAGGTTTATATCG
AAGGTCAGCTGCGTACCCGTAAATGGACCGATCAATCCGGTCAGGATCGCTACACCACAGAAGTCGTGGT
GAACGTTGGCGGCACCATGCAGATGCTGGGTGGTCGTCAGGGTGGTGGCGCTCCGGCAGGTGGTAATATC
GGTGGTGGTCAGCCGCAGGGCGGTTGGGGTCAGCCTCAGCAGCCGCAGGGTGGCAATCAGTTCAGCGGCG
GCGCGCAGTCTCGCCCGCAGCAGTCCGCTCCGGCAGCGCCGTCTAACGAGCCGCCGATGGACTTTGATGA
TGACATTCCGTTCTGATCTAGAGTCGACCTGCAGGCATGCAAGCTTGCGGCCGCGTCGTGACTGGGAAAA
CCCTGGCGACTAGTCTTGGACTCCTGTTGATAGATCCAGTAATGACCTCAGAACTCCATCTGGATTTGTT
CAGAACGCTCGGTTGCCGCCGGGCGTTTTTTATTGGTGAGAATCCAGGGGTCCCCAATAATTACGATTTA
AATTTGTGTCTCAAAATCTCTGATGTTACATTGCACAAGATAAAAATATATCATCATGAACAATAAAACT
GTCTGCTTACATAAACAGTAATACAAGGGGTGTTATGAGCCATATTCAGCGTGAAACGAGCTGTAGCCGT
CCGCGTCTGAACAGCAACATGGATGCGGATCTGTATGGCTATAAATGGGCGCGTGATAACGTGGGTCAGA
GCGGCGCGACCATTTATCGTCTGTATGGCAAACCGGATGCGCCGGAACTGTTTCTGAAACATGGCAAAGG
CAGCGTGGCGAACGATGTGACCGATGAAATGGTGCGTCTGAACTGGCTGACCGAATTTATGCCGCTGCCG
ACCATTAAACATTTTATTCGCACCCCGGATGATGCGTGGCTGCTGACCACCGCGATTCCGGGCAAAACCG
CGTTTCAGGTGCTGGAAGAATATCCGGATAGCGGCGAAAACATTGTGGATGCGCTGGCCGTGTTTCTGCG
TCGTCTGCATAGCATTCCGGTGTGCAACTGCCCGTTTAACAGCGATCGTGTGTTTCGTCTGGCCCAGGCG
CAGAGCCGTATGAACAACGGCCTGGTGGATGCGAGCGATTTTGATGATGAACGTAACGGCTGGCCGGTGG
AACAGGTGTGGAAAGAAATGCATAAACTGCTGCCGTTTAGCCCGGATAGCGTGGTGACCCACGGCGATTT
TAGCCTGGATAACCTGATTTTCGATGAAGGCAAACTGATTGGCTGCATTGATGTGGGCCGTGTGGGCATT
GCGGATCGTTATCAGGATCTGGCCATTCTGTGGAACTGCCTGGGCGAATTTAGCCCGAGCCTGCAAAAAC
GTCTGTTTCAGAAATATGGCATTGATAATCCGGATATGAACAAACTGCAATTTCATCTGATGCTGGATGA
ATTTTTCTAATAATTAATTGGACCGCGGTCCGCGCGTTGTCCTTTTCCGCTGCATAACCCTGCTTCGGGG
TCATTATAGCGATTTTTTCGGTATATCCATCCTTTTTCGCACGATATACAGGATTTTGCCAAAGGGTTCG
TGTAGACTTTCCTTGGTGTATCCAACGGCGTCAGCCGGGCAGGATAGGTGAAGTAGGCCCACCCGCGAGC
GGGTGTTCCTTCTTCACTGTCCCTTATTCGCACCTGGCGGTGCTCAACGGGAATCCTGCTCTGCGAGGCT
GGCCGTAGGCCGGCCTCAGCCTGCCGCCTTGGGCCGGGTGATGTCGTACTTGCCCGCCGCGAACTCGGTT
ACCGTCCAGCCCAGCGCGACCAGCTCCGGCAACGCCTCGCGCACCCGCTGGCGGCGCTTGCGCATGGTCG
AACCACTGGCCTCTGACGGCCAGACATAGCCGCACAAGGTATCTATGGAAGCCTTGCCGGTTTTGCCGGG
GTCGATCCAGCCACACAGCCGCTGGTGCAGCAGGCGGGCGGTTTCGCTGTCCAGCGCCCGCACCTCGTCC
ATGCTGATGCGCACATGCTGGCCGCCACCCATGACGGCCTGCGCGATCAAGGGGTTCAGGGCCACGTACA
GGCGCCCGTCCGCCTCGTCGCTGGCGTACTCCGACAGCAGCCGAAACCCCTGCCGCTTGCGGCCATTCTG
GGCGATGATGGATACCTTCCAAAGGCGCTCGATGCAGTCCTGTATGTGCTTGAGCGCCCCACCACTATCG
ACCTCTGCCCCGATTTCCTTTGCCAGCGCCCGATAGCTACCTTTGACCACCATGGCATCAGCGGTGACGG
CCTCCCACTTGGGTTCCAGGAACAGCCGGAGCTGCCGTCCGCCTTCGGTCTTGGGTTCCGGGCCAAGCAC
TAGGCCATTAGGCCCAGCCATGGCCACCAGCCCTTGCAGGATGCGCAGATCATCAGCGCCCAGCGGCTCC
GGGCCGCTGAACTCGATCCGCTTGCCGTCGCCGTAGTCATACGTCACGTCCAGCTTGCTGCGCTTGCGCT
CGCCCCGCTTGAGGGCACGGAACAGGCCGGGGGCCAGACAGTGCGCCGGGTCGTGCCGGACGTGGCTGAG
GCTGTGCTTGTTCTTAGGCTTCACCACGGGGCACCCCCTTGCTCTTGCGCTGCCTCTCCAGCACGGCGGG
CTTGAGCACCCCGCCGTCATGCCGCCTGAACCACCGATCAGCGAACGGTGCGCCATAGTTGGCCTTGCTC
ACACCGAAGCGGACGAAGAACCGGCGCTGGTCGTCGTCCACACCCCATTCCTCGGCCTCGGCGCTGGTCA
TGCTCGACAGGTAGGACTGCCAGCGGATGTTATCGACCAGTACCGAGCTGCCCCGGCTGGCCTGCTGCTG
GTCGCCTGCGCCCATCATGGCCGCGCCCTTGCTGGCATGGTGCAGGAACACGATAGAGCACCCGGTATCG
GCGGCGATGGCCTCCATGCGACCGATGACCTGGGCCATGGGGCCGCTGGCGTTTTCTTCCTCGATGTGGA
ACCGGCGCAGCGTGTCCAGCACCATCAGGCGGCGGCCCTCGGCGGCGCGCTTGAGGCCGTCGAACCACTC
CGGGGCCATGATGTTGGGCAGGCTGCCGATCAGCGGCTGGATCAGCAGGCCGTCAGCCACGGCTTGCCGT
TCCTCGGCGCTGAGGTGCGCCCCAAGGGCGTGCAGGCGGTGATGAATGGCGGTGGGCGGGTCTTCGGCGG
GCAGGTAGATCACCGGGCCGGTGGGCAGTTCGCCCACCTCCAGCAGATCCGGCCCGCCTGCAATCTGTGC
GGCCAGTTGCAGGGCCAGCATGGATTTACCGGCACCACCGGGCGACACCAGCGCCCCGACCGTACCGGCC
ACCATGTTGGGCAAAACGTAGTCCAGCGGTGGCGGCGCTGCTGCGAACGCCTCCAGAATATTGATAGGCT
TATGGGTAGCCATTGATTGCCTCCTTTGCAGGCAGTTGGTGGTTAGGCGCTGGCGGGGTCACTACCCCCG
CCCTGCGCCGCTCTGAGTTCTTCCAGGCACTCGCGCAGCGCCTCGTATTCGTCGTCGGTCAGCCAGAACT
TGCGCTGACGCATCCCTTTGGCCTTCATGCGCTCGGCATATCGCGCTTGGCGTACAGCGTCAGGGCTGGC
CAGCAGGTCGCCGGTCTGCTTGTCCTTTTGGTCTTTCATATCAGTCACCGAGAAACTTGCCGGGGCCGAA
AGGCTTGTCTTCGCGGAACAAGGACAAGGTGCAGCCGTCAAGGTTAAGGCTGGCCATATCAGCGACTGAA
AAGCGGCCAGCCTCGGCCTTGTTTGACGTATAACCAAAGCCACCGGGCAACCAATAGCCCTTGTCACTTT
TGATCAGGTAGACCGACCCTGAAGCGCTTTTTTCGTATTCCATAAAACCCCCTTCTGTGCGTGAGTACTC
ATAGTATAACAGGCGTGAGTACCAACGCAAGCACTACATGCTGAAATCTGGCCCGCCCCTGTCCATGCCT
CGCTGGCGGGGTGCCGGTGCCCGTGCCAGCTCGGCCCGCGCAAGCTGGACGCTGGGCAGACCCATGACCT
TGCTGACGGTGCGCTCGATGTAATCCGCTTCGTGGCCGGGCTTGCGCTCTGCCAGCGCTGGGCTGGCCTC
GGCCATGGCCTTGCCGATTTCCTCGGCACTGCGGCCCCGGCTGGCCAGCTTCTGCGCGGCGATAAAGTCG
CACTTGCTGAGGTCATCACCGAAGCGCTTGACCAGCCCGGCCATCTCGCTGCGGTACTCGTCCAGCGCCG
TGCGCCGGTGGCGGCTAAGCTGCCGCTCGGGCAGTTCGAGGCTGGCCAGCCTGCGGGCCTTCTCCTGCTG
CCGCTGGGCCTGCTCGATCTGCTGGCCAGCCTGCTGCACCAGCGCCGGGCCAGCGGTGGCGGTCTTGCCC
TTGGATTCACGCAGCAGCACCCACGGCTGATAACCGGCGCGGGTGGTGTGCTTGTCCTTGCGGTTGGTGA
AGCCCGCCAAGCGGCCATAGTGGCGGCTGTCGGCGCTGGCCGGGTCGGCGTCGTACTCGCTGGCCAGCGT
CCGGGCAATCTGCCCCCGAAGTTCACCGCCTGCGGCGTCGGCCACCTTGACCCATGCCTGATAGTTCTTC
GGGCTGGTTTCCACTACCAGGGCAGGCTCCCGGCCCTCGGCTTTCATGTCATCCAGGTCAAACTCGCTGA
GGTCGTCCACCAGCACCAGACCATGCCGCTCCTGCTCGGCGGGCCTGATATACACGTCATTGCCCTGGGC
ATTCATCCGCTTGAGCCATGGCGTGTTCTGGAGCACTTCGGCGGCTGACCATTCCCGGTTCATCATCTGG
CCGGTGGTGGCGTCCCTGACGCCGATATCGAAGCGCTCACAGCCCATGGCCTTGAGCTGTCGGCCTATGG
CCTGCAAAGTCCTGTCGTTCTTCATCGGGCCACCAAGCGATTCCCACACATTATACGAGCCGGAAGCATA
AAGTGTAGCTAGATCCGAAGGATGAGCCGGGCTGAATGATCGACCGAGACAGGCCCTGCGGGGCTGCACA
CGCGCCCCCACCCTTCGGGTAGGGGGAAAGGCCGCTAAAGCGGCTAAAAGCGCTCCAGCGTATTTCTGCG
GGGTTTGGTGTGGGGTTTAGCGGGCTTTGCCCGCCTTTCCCCCTGCCGCGCAGCGGTGGGGCGGTGTGTA
GCCTAGCGCAGCGAATAGACCAGCTATCCGGCCTCTGGCCGGGCATATTGGGCAAGGGCAGCAGCGCCCC
ACAAGGGCGCTGATAACCGCGCCTAGTGGATTATTCTTAGATAATCATGGATGGATTTTTCCAACACCCC
GCCAGCCCCCGCCCCTGCTGGGTTTGCAGGTTTGGGGGCGTGACAGTTATTGCAGGGGTTCGTGACAGTT
ATTGCAGGGGGGCGTGACAGTTATTGCAGGGGTTCGTGACAGTTAGGGCGCGCCCAGCTGTCTAGGGCGG
CGGATTTGTCCTACTCAGGAGAGCGTTCACCGACAAACAACAGATAAAACGAAAGGCCCAGTCTTTCGAC
TGAGCCTTTCGTTTTATTTGATGCCTTTAATTAAACGTTCGTAATCAAGCCACTTCCTTTTTGCATTGAC
GCAGGGTGTCGGAAGGCAACTCGCCGAACGCGCTCCTATAGTTTTCAGCGAAGCGTCCCAAATGTAAGAA
GCCGTAGTCTAGGGCTATCTCAGTTATACTACGCACATTGGCACTGGGATCGTTCAAGCAGGCGCGGATG
CTTTCGAGCTTGCGGTTGCGGATGTAGTTCTTCGGCGTGGTGCCGGCGTGCTTCTCGAACAAATTGTAGA
GCGAGCGTGGACTCATCATCGCCAGCTCCGCTAACCGCTCAAGGCTGATATTCCGTTTGAGATTCTCCTC
AATGAATTGAACGACTCGCTCGAAAGACGGGTTACCTTTGCTGAAAATTTCACGGCTGACATTGCTGCCC
AGCATTTCGAGCAGCTTGGAAGCGATGATCCCCGCATAGTGCTCTTGGACCCGAGGCATCGACTTTGTAT
GTTCCGCTTCGTCACAAACTAACCCGAGTAGATTGATAAAGCCATCGAGTTGCTGGAGATTGTGTCGCGC
GGCGAAACGGATACCCTCCCTCGGCTTGTGCCAATTGTTGTCACTGCACGCCCGATCAAGGACCACTGAG
GGCAATTTAACGATAAATTTCTCGCAATCTTCTGAATAGGTCAGGTCGGCTTGGTCATCCGGATTGAGCA
GCAATAGTTCGCCCGGCGCAAAATAGTGCTCCTGGCCATGGCCACGCCACAGGCAATGGCCTTTGAGTAT
TATTTGCAGATGATAACAGGTCTCTAATCCAGGCGAGATTACCCTCACGCTACCGCCGTAGCTGATTCGA
CACAGATCGAGGCATCCGAAGATTCTGTGGTGCAGCCTGCCTGCCGGGCGCCCGCCCTTGGGCAGGCGAA
TAGAGTGCGTACCGACATACTGGTTAACATAATCGGAGACTGCATAGGGCTCGGCGTGGACGAAGATCTG
ACTTTTCTCGTTCAATAAGCAAAAATCCATAGTTCACGGTTCTCTTATTTTAATGTGGGCTGCTTGGTGT
GATGTAGAAAGGCGCCAAGTCGATGAAAATGCATCTCGACGTGATGCGTATACGGGTTACCCCCATTGCC
ACGTTGCGCCATCCTTTTTGCAATCAGTGACCACTTTTCCAAGCAAAAATAACGCCAAGCAGAACGAAGA
CGTTCTTTTTAAGAAGCGAGAACACCAGAAGTTCGTGCTGTCGGGGCATGGGGCGACGAATTGGCGGATA
AAGGGGATCTGCTGGATATTACGGCCTTTTTAAAGACCGTAAAGAAAAATAAGCACAAGTTTTATCCGGC
CTTTATTCACATTCTTGCCCGCCTGATGAATGCTCATCCGTAATTACGTATGGCAATGAAAGACGGTGAG
CTGGTGATATGGGATAGTGTTCACCCTTGTTACACCGTTTTCCATGAGCAAACTGAAACGTTTTCATCGC
TCTGGAGTGAATACCACGACGATTTCCGGCAGTTTCTACACATATATTCGCAAGATGTGGCGTGTTACGG
TGAAAACCTGGCCTATTTCCCTAAAGGGTTTATTGAGAATATGTTTTTCGTCTCAGCCAATCCCTGGGTG
AGTTTCACCAGTTTTGATTTAAACGTGGCCAATATGGACAACTTCTTCGCCCCCGTTTTCACCATGCATG
GGAATTAGCTTGATCTGACCAACGACCGGTAGCGGAGCTATCCAACGGCGGTATACCAGGAAAACACACA
GCAGGTACATCAGAACAGTACCATGACTGAAGAACAAATAGTTTTTTCCTGATCCATAAAGCAGAACGGC
CTGCTCCATGACAAATCTGGCTCCCCAACTAATGCCCCATGCAGCCAGCATAACCAGCATAAAGTGCAGT
GTCCGGTTTGATAGGGATAAGTCCAGCCTTGCAAGAAGCGGATACAGGAGTGCAAAAAATGGCTATCTCT
AGTAAGGCCTACCCCTTAGGCTTTATGCAACCTCTAGGATCCGAATTCGAAGGAGATATACATATGACAA
AAACATCTAAACTTGACGCACTTAGGGCTGCTACTTCACGTGAAGACTTGGCTAAAATTTTAGATATTAA
GTTGGTATTTTTAACTAACGTTCTATATAGAATCGGCTCGGATAATCAATACACTCAATTTACAATACCG
AAGAAAGGAAAAGGGGTAAGGACTATTTCTGCACCTACAGACCGGTTGAAGGACATCCAACGAAGAATAT
GTGACTTACTTTCTGATTGTAGAGATGAGATCTTTGCTATAAGGAAAATTAGTAACAACTATTCCTTTGG
TTTTGAGAGGGGAAAATCAATAATCCTAAATGCTTATAAGCATAGAGGCAAACAAATAATATTAAATATA
GATCTTAAGGATTTTTTTGAAAGCTTTAATTTTGGACGAGTTAGAGGATATTTTCTTTCCAATCAGGATT
TTTTATTAAATCCTGTGGTGGCAACGACACTTGCAAAAGCTGCATGCTATAATGGAACCCTCCCCCAAGG
AAGTCCATGTTCTCCTATTATCTCAAATCTAATTTGCAATATTATGGATATGAGATTAGCTAAGCTGGCT
AAAAAATATGGATGTACTTATAGCAGATATGCTGATGATATAACAATTTCTACAAATAAAAATACATTTC
CGTTAGAAATGGCTACTGTGCAACCTGAAGGGGTTGTTTTGGGAAAAGTTTTGGTAAAAGAAATAGAAAA
CTCTGGATTCGAAATAAATGATTCAAAGACTAGGCTTACGTATAAGACATCAAGGCAAGAAGTAACGGGA
CTTACAGTTAACAGAATCGTTAATATTGATAGATGTTATTATAAAAAAACTCGGGCGTTGGCACATGCTT
TGTATCGTACAGGTGAATATAAAGTGCCAGATGAAAATGGTGTTTTAGTTTCAGGAGGTCTGGATAAACT
TGAGGGGATGTTTGGTTTTATTGATCAAGTTGATAAGTTTAACAATATAAAGAAAAAACTGAACAAGCAA
CCTGATAGATATGTATTGACTAATGCGACTTTGCATGGTTTTAAATTAAAGTTGAATGCGCGAGAAAAAG
CATATAGTAAATTTATTTACTATAAATTTTTTCATGGCAACACCTGTCCTACGATAATTACAGAAGGGAA
GACTGATCGGATATATTTGAAGGCTGCTTTGCATTCTTTGGAGACATCATATCCTGAGTTGTTTAGAGAA
AAAACAGATAGTAAAAAGAAAGAAATAAATCTTAATATATTTAAATCTAATGAAAAGACCAAATATTTTT
TAGATCTTTCTGGGGGAACTGCAGATCTGAAAAAATTTGTAGAGCGTTATAAAAATAATTATGCTTCTTA
TTATGGTTCTGTTCCAAAACAGCCAGTGATTATGGTTCTTGATAATGATACAGGTCCAAGCGATTTACTT
AATTTTCTGCGCAATAAAGTTAAAAGCTGCCCAGACGATGTAACTGAAATGAGAAAGATGAAATATATTC
ATGTTTTCTATAATTTATATATAGTTCTCACACCATTGAGTCCTTCCGGCGAACAAACTTCAATGGAGGA
TCTTTTCCCTAAAGATATTTTAGATATCAAGATTGATGGTAAGAAATTCAACAAAAATAATGATGGAGAC
TCAAAAACGGAATATGGGAAGCATATTTTTTCCATGAGGGTTGTTAGAGATAAAAAGCGGAAAATAGATT
TTAAGGCATTTTGTTGTATTTTTGATGCTATAAAAGATATAAAGGAACATTATAAATTAATGTTAAATAG
CTAATACCGTTCATATGAGGCTAGAGCAGGTGATACGCATGTAGGCAGATTTGTTGGTTGTGAATCGCAA
CCAGTGGCCTTAATGGCAGGAGGAATCGCCTCCCTAAAATCCTTGAAGTGAAGAGCGAGTGTGAGCCGTT
GTAGCTT
Features (pLannotate 1.2.2; 18 found; start..end, strand, type, name):
    950..1483    +  CDS            ssb: SSB_ECOLI - Also known as exrB, lexC. Experimental evidence at protein level: Swiss-Prot protein existence level 1. Plays an important role in DNA replication, recombination and repair. Binds to ssDNA and to an array of partner proteins to recruit them to their sites of action during DNA metabolism. Acts as a sliding platform that migrates on DNA via reptation. SSB or its 10 C-terminal amino acids stimulates the ATPase activity of RadD (PubMed:27519413). From Escherichia coli (strain K12).
   1487..1516    +  misc_feature   MCS (fragment): pUC18/19 multiple cloning site
   1524..1548    +  CDS            lacZα (fragment): LacZα fragment of β-galactosidase; lacZ fragment
   1559..1653    +  terminator     lambda t0 terminator: transcription terminator from phage lambda
   1785..2597    +  CDS            aphA1: KKA1_ECOLX - Also known as nptI. Protein inferred from homology: Swiss-Prot protein existence level 3. Resistance to kanamycin and structurally-related aminoglycosides, including amikacin. From Escherichia coli.
   2767..2875    +  oriT           oriT: incP origin of transfer
   2886..3737    -  CDS            RSF1010 RepC (fragment): replication protein C of the broad-host-range plasmid RSF1010 (Scholz et al., 1989); repC
   3724..4563    -  CDS            RSF1010 RepA: replication protein A of the broad-host-range plasmid RSF1010 (Scholz et al., 1989); repA
   4555..4629    -  ncRNA          Plasmid R1162: Accession: RF00043 - R1162-like plasmid antisense RNA
   5074..6045    -  CDS            RSF1010 RepB: replication protein B of the broad-host-range plasmid RSF1010 (Scholz et al., 1989); repB
   6069..6097    -  promoter       lac UV5 promoter (fragment): E. coli lac promoter with an "up" mutation
   6152..6546    +  rep_origin     RSF1010 oriV: replication origin of the broad-host-range plasmid RSF1010; requires the RSF1010 RepA/B/C proteins for replication (Scholz et al., 1989)
   6584..6670    -  terminator     rrnB T1 terminator: Escherichia coli rrnB; transcription terminator T1 from the E. coli rrnB gene
   6695..7660    -  CDS            XylS: XylS regulator encoded by the Pseudomonas putida TOL plasmid pWWO; xylS; stimulates transcription from the Pm promoter in the presence of aromatic compounds such as m-toluate or benzoate
   7921..8326    +  CDS            CmR (fragment): chloramphenicol acetyltransferase; cat; confers resistance to chloramphenicol
   8288..8548    -  CDS            YPRA_ECOLX (fragment): Protein predicted: Swiss-Prot protein existence level 4. From Escherichia coli.
   8560..8640    +  promoter       Pm promoter: The bacterial Pm promoter is activated by XylS in the presence of benzoate or m-toluate (Marqués et al., 1999).
   8674..10431   +  CDS            RT67_ECOLX: Protein predicted: Swiss-Prot protein existence level 4. Participates in the synthesis of a msDNA (a branched RNA linked by a 2',5'-phosphodiester linkage to a single-stranded DNA) of unknown function. The retron transcript serves as primer and template to the reaction, and codes for the RT. From Escherichia coli.
