[The description below was written by a language model from this plasmid's Addgene catalogue record and pLannotate feature annotations shown in this document.]
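Description:
pREC1010-Eco2 is a low-copy, broad-host-range bacterial expression plasmid built on the pORTMAGE-Ec1 backbone and designed for retron-mediated recombineering ("recombitron" editing) in diverse bacteria. Replication relies on the RSF1010 system: the annotated oriV together with the RepA, RepB and RepC replication proteins, which allow maintenance in a wide range of species beyond E. coli. An incP origin of transfer is also annotated, which would permit conjugative mobilisation when transfer functions are supplied in trans. Selection is by kanamycin through the aphA1 aminoglycoside phosphotransferase gene. A partial chloramphenicol acetyltransferase fragment is also detected, but chloramphenicol is not listed as a selection.

The roughly 3.4 kb synthetic payload comprises the Eco2 retron reverse transcriptase, the Eco2 non-coding RNA, the single-stranded annealing protein CspRecT and the E. coli single-stranded DNA binding protein (EcSSB). Expression is driven by the Pm promoter, controlled by the plasmid-encoded XylS regulator, which activates Pm in the presence of m-toluate or benzoate. The feature table places the retron RT immediately downstream of Pm and ssb further along, followed by the lambda t0 terminator. The ncRNA and CspRecT are not annotated by the automated tool, though an unannotated stretch before ssb could accommodate CspRecT. According to the record, the ncRNA carries a stuffer flanked by SapI sites, a type IIS arrangement that lets users replace the stuffer with a chosen editing donor sequence. Once a donor is installed, the RT reverse-transcribes that part of the ncRNA into single-stranded DNA in vivo, and CspRecT with SSB promotes its incorporation into the genome. The plasmid thus serves as a cloning-ready entry vector for building custom genome editors across phylogenetically distinct bacteria.
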