Addgene plasmid #240681: pREC1010-Eco2
Purpose: RSF1010 origin of replication plasmid containing Eco2 recombitron with a SapI flanked stuffer in the ncRNA expressed by Pm promoter
Depositing lab: Seth Shipman. Depositing organization: J. David Gladstone Institutes. Publication: Genome editing of phylogenetically distinct bacteria using cross-species retron-mediated recombineering. Gonzalez-Delgado A, Bonillo-Lopez L, Johnson MS, Knodlseder N, Ko CC, Lekbach Y, Oh JH, Selvakumar H, Wold MC, Yu Z, Aragon V, Gralnick JA, Guell M, Hatfull GF, Keitz BK, Koskella B, Mutalik VK, van Pijkeren JP, Shipman SL. Nat Biotechnol. 2026 Apr 23. doi: 10.1038/s41587-026-03076-6. PubMed 42026131.
Backbone
  Vector backbone: pORTMAGE-Ec1
  Backbone manufacturer: George Church (Addgene #138474)
  Vector type: Bacterial Expression
Growth in bacteria
  Bacterial resistance: Kanamycin, 50 μg/mL
  Growth temperature: 37°C
  Growth strain: DH5alpha
  Copy number: Low Copy
Gene/Insert
  Gene/Insert name: Eco2 RT, Eco2 ncRNA, CspRecT and EcSSB
  Species: Synthetic
  Insert size (bp): 3403
  Mutation: WT
  Cloning method: Gibson Cloning
Terms and licenses: Academic/Nonprofit Terms; Industry Terms: Not Available to Industry
Depositor comments: Please visit https://doi.org/10.1101/2025.06.16.660010 for bioRxiv preprint.
How to cite: pREC1010-Eco2 was a gift from Seth Shipman (Addgene plasmid # 240681 ; http://n2t.net/addgene:240681 ; RRID:Addgene_240681)
